Addgene plasmid #142192: TFORF0677
Purpose: Lentiviral vector for overexpressing transcription factor ORFs with unique 24-bp barcodes. Barcodes facilitate identification of transcription factors in pooled screens.
Depositing lab: Feng Zhang. Depositing organization: Broad Institute. Publication: A transcription factor atlas of directed differentiation. Joung J, Ma S, Tay T, Geiger-Schuller KR, Kirchgatterer PC, Verdine VK, Guo B, Arias-Garcia MA, Allen WE, Singh A, Kuksenko O, Abudayyeh OO, Gootenberg JS, Fu Z, Macrae RK, Buenrostro JD, Regev A, Zhang F. Cell. 2023 Jan 5;186(1):209-229.e26. doi: 10.1016/j.cell.2022.11.026. PubMed 36608654.
Backbone
  Vector backbone: pLX_TRC317
  Backbone manufacturer: Broad Institute Genetic Perturbation Platform
  Backbone size w/o insert (bp): 8264
  Vector type: Mammalian Expression, Lentiviral
  Selectable markers: Puromycin
Growth in bacteria
  Bacterial resistance: Ampicillin, 100 μg/mL
  Growth temperature: 37°C
  Growth strain: NEB Stable
  Copy number: High Copy
Gene/Insert
  Gene/Insert name: PRDM16
  Species: H. sapiens (human)
  Insert size (bp): 3875
  Entrez Gene: PRDM16 (a.k.a. CMD1LL, KMT8F, LVNC8, MEL1, PFM13)
  Promoter: EF1a
  Cloning method: Unknown
  Sequencing primers: 5′ GGGTGGAGACTGAAGTTAGGCCAG; 3′ CACATAGCGTAAAAGGAGCAACATAG
Terms and licenses: Academic/Nonprofit Terms; Industry Terms: Not Available to Industry
Depositor comments: NM_199454,ENST00000378391 . The transcription factor ORF portion of this plasmid was synthesized by Genewiz. Please test multiple small colonies in case of plasmid recombination. To make this collection available in a timely manner, a portion of this collection was not fully sequenced by Addgene. If an Addgene verified full plasmid sequence is not available, please contact us prior to placing an order to request the full sequence.
How to cite: TFORF0677 was a gift from Feng Zhang (Addgene plasmid # 142192 ; http://n2t.net/addgene:142192 ; RRID:Addgene_142192)
