[The description below was written by a language model from this plasmid's Addgene catalogue record and pLannotate feature annotations shown in this document.]
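Description:
TFORF0677 is a lentiviral mammalian expression plasmid built on the pLX_TRC317 backbone and carrying the human transcription factor PRDM16 (also known as MEL1) as a synthesized open reading frame. It belongs to a barcoded transcription factor ORF collection in which each construct carries a unique 24-bp barcode, so that the overexpressed factor can be identified by sequencing in pooled screens. The barcode is not annotated in the feature table. In bacteria the plasmid is maintained through a high-copy ColE1/pUC-type origin and selected with ampicillin via the β-lactamase gene. An f1 origin and remnants of a lac/lacZα cloning region with T7 and T3 promoters are also present in the backbone. The depositor warns that recombination can occur during propagation, as is common for LTR-containing plasmids.

The viral cassette has a third-generation, self-inactivating layout. An RSV promoter fused to a truncated HIV-1 5' LTR drives genomic RNA production in packaging cells, followed by the Ψ packaging signal with a gag fragment, the Rev response element for nuclear export, and a cPPT/CTS element that aids nuclear import of the reverse-transcribed genome. The ΔU3 3' LTR inactivates LTR promoter activity after integration. Within this frame, an SV40 early promoter drives puromycin N-acetyltransferase for selection of transduced cells, and the EF-1α promoter drives constitutive expression of PRDM16. A WPRE downstream of the ORF enhances transcript stability and expression, and an SV40 polyadenylation signal lies beyond the 3' LTR. The short U6 promoter fragment annotated between the ORF and the WPRE appears to be residual sequence rather than a functional unit. The construct is intended for stable PRDM16 overexpression, for example in directed differentiation screens.
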