Features (pLannotate 1.2.2; 31 found; start..end, strand, type, name):
      5..231     +  promoter       RSV promoter: Rous sarcoma virus enhancer/promoter
    232..412     +  LTR            5' LTR (truncated): truncated 5' long terminal repeat (LTR) from HIV-1
    459..584     +  misc_feature   HIV-1 Ψ: packaging signal of human immunodeficiency virus type 1
    568..931     +  CDS            HIV-1 gag (fragment): gag protein from human immunodeficiency virus 1; gag
   1077..1310    +  misc_feature   RRE: The Rev response element (RRE) of HIV-1 allows for Rev-dependent mRNA export from the nucleus to the cytoplasm.
   1687..1713    +  CDS            Rev (fragment): human immunodeficiency virus 1 (HIV-1) Rev protein; rev; enhances nuclear export of unspliced and incompletely spliced viral mRNAs
   1720..1743    +  promoter       SV40 promoter (fragment): SV40 early promoter
   1744..1815    +  promoter       SV40 promoter (fragment): SV40 enhancer and early promoter
   1839..1974    +  rep_origin     SV40 ori: SV40 origin of replication
   2020..2616    +  CDS            PuroR (fragment): puromycin N-acetyltransferase; pac from Streptomyces; confers resistance to puromycin
   2665..2782    +  misc_feature   cPPT/CTS: central polypurine tract and central termination sequence of HIV-1
   2847..2913    +  CDS            small t antigen (fragment): SV40 (simian virus 40) small t antigen
   2920..4098    +  promoter       EF-1α promoter: strong constitutive promoter for human elongation factor EF-1α
   4115..7885    +  CDS            PRDM16: PRD16_HUMAN - Also known as KIAA1675 From Homo sapiens (Human).
   7901..7954    +  promoter       U6 promoter (fragment): RNA polymerase III promoter for human U6 snRNA
   7996..8584    +  misc_feature   WPRE: woodchuck hepatitis virus posttranscriptional regulatory element
   8635..8654    +  misc_feature   cPPT/CTS (fragment): central polypurine tract and central termination sequence of HIV-1
   8656..8889    +  LTR            3' LTR (ΔU3): self-inactivating 3' long terminal repeat (LTR) from HIV-1
   8967..9088    +  polyA_signal   SV40 poly(A) signal: SV40 polyadenylation signal
   9128..9263    +  rep_origin     SV40 ori: SV40 origin of replication
   9284..9302    -  promoter       T7 promoter: promoter for bacteriophage T7 RNA polymerase
   9310..9465    +  CDS            lacZα (fragment): LacZα fragment of β-galactosidase; lacZ fragment
   9470..9898    +  rep_origin     f1 ori (sequence partly withheld): f1 bacteriophage origin of replication; arrow indicates direction of (+) strand synthesis
   9951..10055   +  promoter       AmpR promoter: bla
  10056..10916   +  CDS            AmpR: β-lactamase; bla; confers resistance to ampicillin, carbenicillin, and related antibiotics
  11087..11675   +  rep_origin     ori: high-copy-number ColE1/pMB1/pBR322/pUC origin of replication
  11858..11950   +  CDS            lacI (fragment): lac repressor; lacI; The lac repressor binds to the lac operator to inhibit transcription in E. coli. This inhibition can be relieved by adding lactose or isopropyl-β-D-thiogalactopyranoside (IPTG).
  11963..11984   +  protein_bind   CAP binding site: CAP binding activates transcription in the presence of cAMP. E. coli catabolite activator protein
  11999..12029   +  promoter       lac promoter: promoter for the E. coli lac operon
  12033..12055   +  protein_bind   lac operator (fragment): The lac repressor binds to the lac operator to inhibit transcription in E. coli. This inhibition can be relieved by adding lactose or isopropyl-β-D-thiogalactopyranoside (IPTG). lac repressor encoded by lacI
  12098..12116   +  promoter       T3 promoter: promoter for bacteriophage T3 RNA polymerase
>Addgene plasmid #142192 | TFORF0677 | addgene full sequence | sequence record 397694 | Addgene NGS Result
TTAATGTAGTCTTATGCAATACTCTTGTAGTCTTGCAACATGGTAACGATGAGTTAGCAACATGCCTTAC
AAGGAGAGAAAAAGCACCGTGCATGCCGATTGGTGGAAGTAAGGTGGTACGATCGTGCCTTATTAGGAAG
GCAACAGACGGGTCTGACATGGATTGGACGAACCACTGAATTGCCGCATTGCAGAGATATTGTATTTAAG
TGCCTAGCTCGATACATAAACGGGTCTCTCTGGTTAGACCAGATCTGAGCCTGGGAGCTCTCTGGCTAAC
TAGGGAACCCACTGCTTAAGCCTCAATAAAGCTTGCCTTGAGTGCTTCAAGTAGTGTGTGCCCGTCTGTT
GTGTGACTCTGGTAACTAGAGATCCCTCAGACCCTTTTAGTCAGTGTGGAAAATCTCTAGCAGTGGCGCC
CGAACAGGGACTTGAAAGCGAAAGGGAAACCAGAGGAGCTCTCTCGACGCAGGACTCGGCTTGCTGAAGC
GCGCACGGCAAGAGGCGAGGGGCGGCGACTGGTGAGTACGCCAAAAATTTTGACTAGCGGAGGCTAGAAG
GAGAGAGATGGGTGCGAGAGCGTCAGTATTAAGCGGGGGAGAATTAGATCGCGATGGGAAAAAATTCGGT
TAAGGCCAGGGGGAAAGAAAAAATATAAATTAAAACATATAGTATGGGCAAGCAGGGAGCTAGAACGATT
CGCAGTTAATCCTGGCCTGTTAGAAACATCAGAAGGCTGTAGACAAATACTGGGACAGCTACAACCATCC
CTTCAGACAGGATCAGAAGAACTTAGATCATTATATAATACAGTAGCAACCCTCTATTGTGTGCATCAAA
GGATAGAGATAAAAGACACCAAGGAAGCTTTAGACAAGATAGAGGAAGAGCAAAACAAAAGTAAGACCAC
CGCACAGCAAGCGGCCGCTGATCTTCAGACCTGGAGGAGGAGATATGAGGGACAATTGGAGAAGTGAATT
ATATAAATATAAAGTAGTAAAAATTGAACCATTAGGAGTAGCACCCACCAAGGCAAAGAGAAGAGTGGTG
CAGAGAGAAAAAAGAGCAGTGGGAATAGGAGCTTTGTTCCTTGGGTTCTTGGGAGCAGCAGGAAGCACTA
TGGGCGCAGCGTCAATGACGCTGACGGTACAGGCCAGACAATTATTGTCTGGTATAGTGCAGCAGCAGAA
CAATTTGCTGAGGGCTATTGAGGCGCAACAGCATCTGTTGCAACTCACAGTCTGGGGCATCAAGCAGCTC
CAGGCAAGAATCCTGGCTGTGGAAAGATACCTAAAGGATCAACAGCTCCTGGGGATTTGGGGTTGCTCTG
GAAAACTCATTTGCACCACTGCTGTGCCTTGGAATGCTAGTTGGAGTAATAAATCTCTGGAACAGATTTG
GAATCACACGACCTGGATGGAGTGGGACAGAGAAATTAACAATTACACAAGCTTAATACACTCCTTAATT
GAAGAATCGCAAAACCAGCAAGAAAAGAATGAACAAGAATTATTGGAATTAGATAAATGGGCAAGTTTGT
GGAATTGGTTTAACATAACAAATTGGCTGTGGTATATAAAATTATTCATAATGATAGTAGGAGGCTTGGT
AGGTTTAAGAATAGTTTTTGCTGTACTTTCTATAGTGAATAGAGTTAGGCAGGGATATTCACCATTATCG
TTTCAGACCCACCTCCCAACCCCGAGGGGACCCATGCATTGCATCTCAATTAGTCAGCAACCAGGTGTGG
AAAGTCCCCAGGCTCCCCAGCAGGCAGAAGTATGCAAAGCATGCGTCTCAATTAGTCAGCAACCATAGTC
CCGCCCCTAACTCCGCCCATCCCGCCCCTAACTCCGCCCAGTTCCGCCCATTCTCCGCCCCATGGCTGAC
TAATTTTTTTTATTTATGCAGAGGCCGAGGCCGCCTCGGCCTCTGAGCTATTCCAGAAGTAGTGAGGAGG
CTTTTTTGGAGGCCTAGGCTTTTGCAAAAAGCTTTCTAGAGGTACCACCGGAGCTTACCATGACCGAGTA
CAAGCCCACGGTGCGCCTCGCCACCCGCGACGACGTCCCCAGGGCCGTACGCACCCTCGCCGCCGCGTTC
GCCGACTACCCCGCCACGCGCCACACCGTCGATCCGGACCGCCACATCGAGCGGGTCACCGAGCTGCAAG
AACTCTTCCTCACGCGCGTCGGGCTCGACATCGGCAAGGTGTGGGTCGCGGACGACGGCGCCGCCGTGGC
GGTCTGGACCACGCCGGAGAGCGTCGAAGCGGGGGCGGTGTTCGCCGAGATCGGCCCGCGCATGGCCGAG
TTGAGCGGTTCCCGGCTGGCCGCGCAGCAACAGATGGAAGGCCTCCTGGCGCCGCACCGGCCCAAGGAGC
CCGCGTGGTTCCTGGCCACCGTCGGCGTCTCGCCCGACCACCAGGGCAAGGGTCTGGGCAGCGCCGTCGT
GCTCCCCGGAGTGGAGGCGGCCGAGCGCGCCGGGGTGCCCGCCTTCCTGGAGACCTCCGCGCCCCGCAAC
CTCCCCTTCTACGAGCGGCTCGGCTTCACCGTCACCGCCGACGTCGAGGTGCCCGAAGGACCGCGCACCT
GGTGCATGACCCGCAAGCCCGGTGCCAGTTAACGAATTCTAGATCTTGAGACAAATGGCAGTATTCATCC
ACAATTTTAAAAGAAAAGGGGGGATTGGGGGGTACAGTGCAGGGGAAAGAATAGTAGACATAATAGCAAC
AGACATACAAACTAAAGAATTACAAAAACAAATTACAAAAATTCAAAATTTTCGGGTTTATTACAGGGAC
AGCAGAGATCCACTTTGGCGCCGGCTCGAGGCCTGCAGGTGCAAAGATGGATAAAGTTTTAAACAGAGAG
GAATCTTTGCAGCTAATGGACCTTCTAGGTCTTGAAAGGAGTGGGAATTGGCTCCGGTGCCCGTCAGTGG
GCAGAGCGCACATCGCCCACAGTCCCCGAGAAGTTGGGGGGAGGGGTCGGCAATTGAACCGGTGCCTAGA
GAAGGTGGCGCGGGGTAAACTGGGAAAGTGATGTCGTGTACTGGCTCCGCCTTTTTCCCGAGGGTGGGGG
AGAACCGTATATAAGTGCAGTAGTCGCCGTGAACGTTCTTTTTCGCAACGGGTTTGCCGCCAGAACACAG
GTAAGTGCCGTGTGTGGTTCCCGCGGGCCTGGCCTCTTTACGGGTTATGGCCCTTGCGTGCCTTGAATTA
CTTCCACCTGGCTGCAGTACGTGATTCTTGATCCCGAGCTTCGGGTTGGAAGTGGGTGGGAGAGTTCGAG
GCCTTGCGCTTAAGGAGCCCCTTCGCCTCGTGCTTGAGTTGAGGCCTGGCCTGGGCGCTGGGGCCGCCGC
GTGCGAATCTGGTGGCACCTTCGCGCCTGTCTCGCTGCTTTCGATAAGTCTCTAGCCATTTAAAATTTTT
GATGACCTGCTGCGACGCTTTTTTTCTGGCAAGATAGTCTTGTAAATGCGGGCCAAGATCTGCACACTGG
TATTTCGGTTTTTGGGGCCGCGGGCGGCGACGGGGCCCGTGCGTCCCAGCGCACATGTTCGGCGAGGCGG
GGCCTGCGAGCGCGGCCACCGAGAATCGGACGGGGGTAGTCTCAAGCTGGCCGGCCTGCTCTGGTGCCTG
GCCTCGCGCCGCCGTGTATCGCCCCGCCCTGGGCGGCAAGGCTGGCCCGGTCGGCACCAGTTGCGTGAGC
GGAAAGATGGCCGCTTCCCGGCCCTGCTGCAGGGAGCTCAAAATGGAGGACGCGGCGCTCGGGAGAGCGG
GCGGGTGAGTCACCCACACAAAGGAAAAGGGCCTTTCCGTCCTCAGCCGTCGCTTCATGTGACTCCACGG
AGTACCGGGCGCCGTCCAGGCACCTCGATTAGTTCTCGAGCTTTTGGAGTACGTCGTCTTTAGGTTGGGG
GGAGGGGTTTTATGCGATGGAGTTTCCCCACACTGAGTGGGTGGAGACTGAAGTTAGGCCAGCTTGGCAC
TTGATGTAATTCTCCTTGGAATTTGCCCTTTTTGAGTTTGGATCTTGGTTCATTCTCAAGCCTCAGACAG
TGGTTCAAAGTTTTTTTCTTCCATTTCAGGTGTCGTGAGGCTAGCACCGCCACCATGCGATCCAAGGCGA
GGGCGAGGAAGCTAGCCAAAAGTGACGGTGACGTTGTAAATAATATGTATGAGCCCAACCGGGACCTGCT
GGCCAGCCACAGCGCGGAGGACGAGGCCGAGGACAGTGCCATGTCGCCCATCCCCGTGGGGCCACCGTCC
CCCTTCCCCACCAGCGAGGACTTCACCCCCAAGGAGGGCTCGCCGTACGAGGCCCCTGTCTACATTCCTG
AAGACATTCCGATCCCAGCAGACTTCGAGCTCCGAGAGTCCTCCATCCCAGGGGCTGGCCTGGGGGTCTG
GGCCAAGAGGAAGATGGAAGCCGGGGAGAGGCTGGGCCCCTGCGTGGTGGTGCCCCGGGCGGCGGCAAAG
GAGACAGACTTCGGATGGGAGCAAATACTGACGGACGTGGAAGTGTCGCCCCAGGAAGGCTGCATCACAA
AGATCTCCGAAGACCTGGGCAGTGAGAAGTTCTGCGTGGATGCAAATCAGGCGGGGGCTGGCAGCTGGCT
CAAGTACATCCGTGTGGCGTGCTCCTGCGATGACCAGAACCTCACCATGTGTCAGATCAGTGAGCAGATT
TACTATAAAGTCATTAAGGACATTGAGCCAGGTGAGGAGCTGCTGGTGCACGTGAAGGAAGGCGTCTACC
CCCTGGGCACAGTGCCGCCCGGCCTGGACGAGGAGCCCACGTTCCGCTGTGACGAGTGTGACGAACTCTT
CCAGTCCAAGCTGGACCTGCGGCGCCATAAGAAGTACACGTGTGGCTCAGTGGGGGCTGCGCTCTACGAG
GGCCTGGCTGAGGAGCTCAAGCCCGAGGGCCTTGGCGGTGGCAGCGGCCAAGCCCACGAGTGCAAGGACT
GCGAGCGGATGTTCCCCAACAAGTACAGCCTGGAGCAGCACATGGTCATCCACACGGAGGAGCGCGAGTA
CAAATGCGACCAGTGTCCCAAGGCCTTCAACTGGAAGTCCAACCTCATCCGCCACCAGATGTCCCACGAC
AGCGGCAAACGCTTCGAATGTGAAAACTGCGTGAAGGTGTTCACGGACCCCAGCAACCTTCAGCGGCACA
TCCGCTCGCAGCACGTGGGCGCTCGGGCCCACGCCTGCCCCGACTGCGGGAAGACCTTCGCCACGTCCTC
CGGCCTCAAGCAGCACAAGCATATCCACAGCACGGTGAAGCCTTTCATATGTGAGGTCTGCCACAAGTCC
TACACGCAGTTCTCCAACCTGTGCCGGCACAAGCGGATGCACGCCGACTGCCGCACGCAGATCAAGTGCA
AGGACTGTGGCCAGATGTTCAGCACTACCTCCTCCCTCAACAAGCACCGGCGCTTCTGCGAGGGCAAGAA
CCATTACACGCCGGGCGGCATCTTTGCCCCGGGCCTGCCCTTGACCCCCAGCCCCATGATGGACAAGGCA
AAACCCTCCCCCAGCCTCAATCACGCCAGCCTGGGCTTCAACGAGTACTTTCCCTCCAGGCCGCACCCGG
GGAGCCTGCCCTTCTCCACGGCGCCTCCCACGTTCCCCGCACTCACCCCCGGCTTCCCGGGCATCTTCCC
TCCATCCTTGTACCCCCGGCCGCCTCTGCTACCTCCCACATCGCTGCTCAAGAGCCCCCTGAACCACACC
CAGGACGCCAAGCTCCCCAGTCCCCTGGGGAACCCAGCCCTGCCCCTGGTCTCCGCCGTCAGCAACAGCA
GCCAGGGCACGACGGCAGCTGCGGGGCCCGAGGAGAAGTTCGAGAGCCGCCTGGAGGACTCCTGTGTGGA
GAAGCTGAAGACCAGGAGCAGCGACATGTCGGACGGCAGTGACTTTGAGGACGTCAACACCACCACGGGG
ACCGACCTGGACACGACCACGGGGACGGGCTCGGACCTGGACAGCGACGTGGACAGCGACCCTGACAAGG
ACAAGGGCAAGGGCAAGTCCGCCGAGGGCCAGCCCAAGTTTGGGGGCGGCTTGGCGCCCCCGGGGGCCCC
GAACAGCGTGGCCGAGGTGCCTGTCTTCTATTCCCAGCACTCATTCTTCCCGCCACCCGACGAGCAGCTG
CTGACTGCAACGGGCGCCGCCGGGGACTCCATCAAGGCCATCGCATCCATTGCCGAGAAGTACTTTGGCC
CCGGCTTCATGGGGATGCAGGAGAAGAAGCTGGGCTCGCTCCCCTACCACTCGGCGTTCCCCTTCCAGTT
CCTGCCCAACTTCCCCCACTCCCTTTACCCCTTCACGGACCGAGCCCTCGCCCACAACTTGCTGGTCAAG
GCCGAGCCAAAGTCACCCCGGGACGCCCTCAAGGTGGGCGGCCCCAGTGCCGAGTGCCCCTTTGATCTCA
CCACCAAGCCCAAAGACGTGAAGCCCATCCTGCCCATGCCCAAGGGCCCCTCGGCCCCCGCATCCGGCGA
GGAGCAGCCGCTGGACCTGAGCATCGGCAGCCGGGCCCGTGCCAGCCAAAACGGCGGCGGGCGGGAGCCC
CGCAAGAACCACGTCTATGGGGAACGCAAGCTGGGCGCCGGCGAGGGGCTGCCCCAGGTGTGCCCGGCGC
GGATGCCCCAGCAGCCCCCGCTCCACTACGCCAAGCCCTCGCCCTTCTTCATGGACCCCATCTACAGCAG
GGTAGAAAAGCGGAAGGTCACAGACCCCGTGGGAGCCCTGAAGGAGAAGTACCTGCGGCCGTCCCCGCTG
CTCTTCCACCCCCAGATGTCAGCCATAGAGACCATGACAGAGAAGCTGGAGAGCTTTGCAGCCATGAAGG
CGGACTCGGGCAGCTCCCTGCAGCCCCTCCCCCACCACCCCTTCAACTTCCGGTCCCCACCCCCAACGCT
CTCCGACCCCATCCTCAGGAAGGGCAAGGAGCGATACACGTGCAGGTACTGTGGGAAGATCTTCCCCAGA
TCAGCCAATCTCACCAGACACCTGAGGACGCACACTGGGGAGCAGCCGTACAGGTGTAAGTACTGCGACC
GCTCCTTCAGCATCTCTTCGAACCTCCAGCGGCACGTCCGGAACATCCACAACAAGGAGAAGCCTTTCAA
GTGCCACCTGTGCAACCGCTGCTTCGGGCAGCAGACCAACCTGGACCGGCACCTCAAGAAGCACGAGCAC
GAGAACGCACCAGTGAGCCAGCACCCCGGGGTCCTCACGAACCACCTGGGGACCAGCGCGTCCTCTCCCA
CCTCAGAGTCGGACAACCACGCACTTTTAGACGAGAAAGAAGACTCTTATTTCTCGGAAATCAGAAACTT
TATTGCCAATAGTGAGATGAACCAAGCATCAACGCGAACAGAGAAACGGGCGGACATGCAGATCGTGGAC
GGCAGTGCCCAGTGTCCAGGCCTAGCCAGTGAGAAGCAGGAGGACGTGGAGGAGGAGGACGACGATGACC
TGGAGGAGGACGATGAGGACAGCCTGGCCGGGAAGTCGCAGGATGACACCGTGTCCCCCGCACCCGAGCC
CCAGGCCGCCTACGAGGATGAGGAGGATGAGGAGCCAGCCGCCTCCCTGGCCGTGGGCTTTGACCACACC
CGAAGGTGTGCTGAGGACCACGAAGGCGGTCTGTTAGCTTTGGAGCCGATGCCGACTTTTGGGAAGGGGC
TGGACCTCCGCAGAGCAGCTGAGGAAGCATTTGAAGTTAAAGATGTGCTTAATTCCACCTTAGATTCTGA
GGCTTTAAAACATACACTGTGCAGGCAGGCTAAGAACCAGGGTTCTCTGGACGCTTGGTTGAAGGTCACT
GGAGCCACGTCGGAGTCTGGAGCATTTCACCCCATCAACCACCTCTAGTAATGAACTAGTCCGTAACTTG
AAAGTATTTCGATTTCTTGGCTTTATATATCTTGTGGAAAGGACGATAGATATTAAGCAACGGGCTGTTA
ACGCGTTAAGTCGACAATCAACCTCTGGATTACAAAATTTGTGAAAGATTGACTGGTATTCTTAACTATG
TTGCTCCTTTTACGCTATGTGGATACGCTGCTTTAATGCCTTTGTATCATGCTATTGCTTCCCGTATGGC
TTTCATTTTCTCCTCCTTGTATAAATCCTGGTTGCTGTCTCTTTATGAGGAGTTGTGGCCCGTTGTCAGG
CAACGTGGCGTGGTGTGCACTGTGTTTGCTGACGCAACCCCCACTGGTTGGGGCATTGCCACCACCTGTC
AGCTCCTTTCCGGGACTTTCGCTTTCCCCCTCCCTATTGCCACGGCGGAACTCATCGCCGCCTGCCTTGC
CCGCTGCTGGACAGGGGCTCGGCTGTTGGGCACTGACAATTCCGTGGTGTTGTCGGGGAAATCATCGTCC
TTTCCTTGGCTGCTCGCCTGTGTTGCCACCTGGATTCTGCGCGGGACGTCCTTCTGCTACGTCCCTTCGG
CCCTCAATCCAGCGGACCTTCCTTCCCGCGGCCTGCTGCCGGCTCTGCGGCCTCTTCCGCGTCTTCGCCT
TCGCCCTCAGACGAGTCGGATCTCCCTTTGGGCCGCCTCCCCGCGTCGACTTTAAGACCAATGACTTACA
AGGCAGCTGTAGATCTTAGCCACTTTTTAAAAGAAAAGGGGGGACTGGAAGGGCTAATTCACTCCCAACG
AAGACAAGATCTGCTTTTTGCTTGTACTGGGTCTCTCTGGTTAGACCAGATCTGAGCCTGGGAGCTCTCT
GGCTAACTAGGGAACCCACTGCTTAAGCCTCAATAAAGCTTGCCTTGAGTGCTTCAAGTAGTGTGTGCCC
GTCTGTTGTGTGACTCTGGTAACTAGAGATCCCTCAGACCCTTTTAGTCAGTGTGGAAAATCTCTAGCAG
TACGTATAGTAGTTCATGTCATCTTATTATTCAGTATTTATAACTTGCAAAGAAATGAATATCAGAGAGT
GAGAGGAACTTGTTTATTGCAGCTTATAATGGTTACAAATAAAGCAATAGCATCACAAATTTCACAAATA
AAGCATTTTTTTCACTGCATTCTAGTTGTGGTTTGTCCAAACTCATCAATGTATCTTATCATGTCTGGCT
CTAGCTATCCCGCCCCTAACTCCGCCCATCCCGCCCCTAACTCCGCCCAGTTCCGCCCATTCTCCGCCCC
ATGGCTGACTAATTTTTTTTATTTATGCAGAGGCCGAGGCCGCCTCGGCCTCTGAGCTATTCCAGAAGTA
GTGAGGAGGCTTTTTTGGAGGCCTAGGGACGTACCCAATTCGCCCTATAGTGAGTCGTATTACGCGCGCT
CACTGGCCGTCGTTTTACAACGTCGTGACTGGGAAAACCCTGGCGTTACCCAACTTAATCGCCTTGCAGC
ACATCCCCCTTTCGCCAGCTGGCGTAATAGCGAAGAGGCCCGCACCGATCGCCCTTCCCAACAGTTGCGC
AGCCTGAATGGCGAATGGG
[124 nt withheld, positions 9470-9593]
C
[91 nt withheld, positions 9595-9685]
A
[49 nt withheld, positions 9687-9735]
CCTTTGACGTTGGAGTCCACGTTCTTT
[37 nt withheld, positions 9763-9799]
ACCCTATCTCGGTCTATTCTTTTGATTTATAAGGGATTTTGCCGATTTCGGCCTATTGGTTAAAAAATGA
GCTGATTTAACAAAAATTTAACGCGAATTTTAACAAAATATTAACGCTTACAATTTAGGTGGCACTTTTC
GGGGAAATGTGCGCGGAACCCCTATTTGTTTATTTTTCTAAATACATTCAAATATGTATCCGCTCATGAG
ACAATAACCCTGATAAATGCTTCAATAATATTGAAAAAGGAAGAGTATGAGTATTCAACATTTCCGTGTC
GCCCTTATTCCCTTTTTTGCGGCATTTTGCCTTCCTGTTTTTGCTCACCCAGAAACGCTGGTGAAAGTAA
AAGATGCTGAAGATCAGTTGGGTGCACGAGTGGGTTACATCGAACTGGATCTCAACAGCGGTAAGATCCT
TGAGAGTTTTCGCCCCGAAGAACGTTTTCCAATGATGAGCACTTTTAAAGTTCTGCTATGTGGCGCGGTA
TTATCCCGTATTGACGCCGGGCAAGAGCAACTCGGTCGCCGCATACACTATTCTCAGAATGACTTGGTTG
AGTACTCACCAGTCACAGAAAAGCATCTTACGGATGGCATGACAGTAAGAGAATTATGCAGTGCTGCCAT
AACCATGAGTGATAACACTGCGGCCAACTTACTTCTGACAACGATCGGAGGACCGAAGGAGCTAACCGCT
TTTTTGCACAACATGGGGGATCATGTAACTCGCCTTGATCGTTGGGAACCGGAGCTGAATGAAGCCATAC
CAAACGACGAGCGTGACACCACGATGCCTGTAGCAATGGCAACAACGTTGCGCAAACTATTAACTGGCGA
ACTACTTACTCTAGCTTCCCGGCAACAATTAATAGACTGGATGGAGGCGGATAAAGTTGCAGGACCACTT
CTGCGCTCGGCCCTTCCGGCTGGCTGGTTTATTGCTGATAAATCTGGAGCCGGTGAGCGTGGGTCTCGCG
GTATCATTGCAGCACTGGGGCCAGATGGTAAGCCCTCCCGTATCGTAGTTATCTACACGACGGGGAGTCA
GGCAACTATGGATGAACGAAATAGACAGATCGCTGAGATAGGTGCCTCACTGATTAAGCATTGGTAACTG
TCAGACCAAGTTTACTCATATATACTTTAGATTGATTTAAAACTTCATTTTTAATTTAAAAGGATCTAGG
TGAAGATCCTTTTTGATAATCTCATGACCAAAATCCCTTAACGTGAGTTTTCGTTCCACTGAGCGTCAGA
CCCCGTAGAAAAGATCAAAGGATCTTCTTGAGATCCTTTTTTTCTGCGCGTAATCTGCTGCTTGCAAACA
AAAAAACCACCGCTACCAGCGGTGGTTTGTTTGCCGGATCAAGAGCTACCAACTCTTTTTCCGAAGGTAA
CTGGCTTCAGCAGAGCGCAGATACCAAATACTGTTCTTCTAGTGTAGCCGTAGTTAGGCCACCACTTCAA
GAACTCTGTAGCACCGCCTACATACCTCGCTCTGCTAATCCTGTTACCAGTGGCTGCTGCCAGTGGCGAT
AAGTCGTGTCTTACCGGGTTGGACTCAAGACGATAGTTACCGGATAAGGCGCAGCGGTCGGGCTGAACGG
GGGGTTCGTGCACACAGCCCAGCTTGGAGCGAACGACCTACACCGAACTGAGATACCTACAGCGTGAGCT
ATGAGAAAGCGCCACGCTTCCCGAAGGGAGAAAGGCGGACAGGTATCCGGTAAGCGGCAGGGTCGGAACA
GGAGAGCGCACGAGGGAGCTTCCAGGGGGAAACGCCTGGTATCTTTATAGTCCTGTCGGGTTTCGCCACC
TCTGACTTGAGCGTCGATTTTTGTGATGCTCGTCAGGGGGGCGGAGCCTATGGAAAAACGCCAGCAACGC
GGCCTTTTTACGGTTCCTGGCCTTTTGCTGGCCTTTTGCTCACATGTTCTTTCCTGCGTTATCCCCTGAT
TCTGTGGATAACCGTATTACCGCCTTTGAGTGAGCTGATACCGCTCGCCGCAGCCGAACGACCGAGCGCA
GCGAGTCAGTGAGCGAGGAAGCGGAAGAGCGCCCAATACGCAAACCGCCTCTCCCCGCGCGTTGGCCGAT
TCATTAATGCAGCTGGCACGACAGGTTTCCCGACTGGAAAGCGGGCAGTGAGCGCAACGCAATTAATGTG
AGTTAGCTCACTCATTAGGCACCCCAGGCTTTACACTTTATGCTTCCGGCTCGTATGTTGTGTGGAATTG
TGAGCGGATAACAATTTCACACAGGAAACAGCTATGACCATGATTACGCCAAGCGCGCAATTAACCCTCA
CTAAAGGGAACAAAAGCTGGAGCTGCAAGC
