>Addgene plasmid #142192 | TFORF0677 | depositor partial sequence | sequence record 278714 | Insert
ACCGCCACCATGCGATCCAAGGCGAGGGCGAGGAAGCTAGCCAAAAGTGACGGTGACGTTGTAAATAATA
TGTATGAGCCCAACCGGGACCTGCTGGCCAGCCACAGCGCGGAGGACGAGGCCGAGGACAGTGCCATGTC
GCCCATCCCCGTGGGGCCACCGTCCCCCTTCCCCACCAGCGAGGACTTCACCCCCAAGGAGGGCTCGCCG
TACGAGGCCCCTGTCTACATTCCTGAAGACATTCCGATCCCAGCAGACTTCGAGCTCCGAGAGTCCTCCA
TCCCAGGGGCTGGCCTGGGGGTCTGGGCCAAGAGGAAGATGGAAGCCGGGGAGAGGCTGGGCCCCTGCGT
GGTGGTGCCCCGGGCGGCGGCAAAGGAGACAGACTTCGGATGGGAGCAAATACTGACGGACGTGGAAGTG
TCGCCCCAGGAAGGCTGCATCACAAAGATCTCCGAAGACCTGGGCAGTGAGAAGTTCTGCGTGGATGCAA
ATCAGGCGGGGGCTGGCAGCTGGCTCAAGTACATCCGTGTGGCGTGCTCCTGCGATGACCAGAACCTCAC
CATGTGTCAGATCAGTGAGCAGATTTACTATAAAGTCATTAAGGACATTGAGCCAGGTGAGGAGCTGCTG
GTGCACGTGAAGGAAGGCGTCTACCCCCTGGGCACAGTGCCGCCCGGCCTGGACGAGGAGCCCACGTTCC
GCTGTGACGAGTGTGACGAACTCTTCCAGTCCAAGCTGGACCTGCGGCGCCATAAGAAGTACACGTGTGG
CTCAGTGGGGGCTGCGCTCTACGAGGGCCTGGCTGAGGAGCTCAAGCCCGAGGGCCTTGGCGGTGGCAGC
GGCCAAGCCCACGAGTGCAAGGACTGCGAGCGGATGTTCCCCAACAAGTACAGCCTGGAGCAGCACATGG
TCATCCACACGGAGGAGCGCGAGTACAAATGCGACCAGTGTCCCAAGGCCTTCAACTGGAAGTCCAACCT
CATCCGCCACCAGATGTCCCACGACAGCGGCAAACGCTTCGAATGTGAAAACTGCGTGAAGGTGTTCACG
GACCCCAGCAACCTTCAGCGGCACATCCGCTCGCAGCACGTGGGCGCTCGGGCCCACGCCTGCCCCGACT
GCGGGAAGACCTTCGCCACGTCCTCCGGCCTCAAGCAGCACAAGCATATCCACAGCACGGTGAAGCCTTT
CATATGTGAGGTCTGCCACAAGTCCTACACGCAGTTCTCCAACCTGTGCCGGCACAAGCGGATGCACGCC
GACTGCCGCACGCAGATCAAGTGCAAGGACTGTGGCCAGATGTTCAGCACTACCTCCTCCCTCAACAAGC
ACCGGCGCTTCTGCGAGGGCAAGAACCATTACACGCCGGGCGGCATCTTTGCCCCGGGCCTGCCCTTGAC
CCCCAGCCCCATGATGGACAAGGCAAAACCCTCCCCCAGCCTCAATCACGCCAGCCTGGGCTTCAACGAG
TACTTTCCCTCCAGGCCGCACCCGGGGAGCCTGCCCTTCTCCACGGCGCCTCCCACGTTCCCCGCACTCA
CCCCCGGCTTCCCGGGCATCTTCCCTCCATCCTTGTACCCCCGGCCGCCTCTGCTACCTCCCACATCGCT
GCTCAAGAGCCCCCTGAACCACACCCAGGACGCCAAGCTCCCCAGTCCCCTGGGGAACCCAGCCCTGCCC
CTGGTCTCCGCCGTCAGCAACAGCAGCCAGGGCACGACGGCAGCTGCGGGGCCCGAGGAGAAGTTCGAGA
GCCGCCTGGAGGACTCCTGTGTGGAGAAGCTGAAGACCAGGAGCAGCGACATGTCGGACGGCAGTGACTT
TGAGGACGTCAACACCACCACGGGGACCGACCTGGACACGACCACGGGGACGGGCTCGGACCTGGACAGC
GACGTGGACAGCGACCCTGACAAGGACAAGGGCAAGGGCAAGTCCGCCGAGGGCCAGCCCAAGTTTGGGG
GCGGCTTGGCGCCCCCGGGGGCCCCGAACAGCGTGGCCGAGGTGCCTGTCTTCTATTCCCAGCACTCATT
CTTCCCGCCACCCGACGAGCAGCTGCTGACTGCAACGGGCGCCGCCGGGGACTCCATCAAGGCCATCGCA
TCCATTGCCGAGAAGTACTTTGGCCCCGGCTTCATGGGGATGCAGGAGAAGAAGCTGGGCTCGCTCCCCT
ACCACTCGGCGTTCCCCTTCCAGTTCCTGCCCAACTTCCCCCACTCCCTTTACCCCTTCACGGACCGAGC
CCTCGCCCACAACTTGCTGGTCAAGGCCGAGCCAAAGTCACCCCGGGACGCCCTCAAGGTGGGCGGCCCC
AGTGCCGAGTGCCCCTTTGATCTCACCACCAAGCCCAAAGACGTGAAGCCCATCCTGCCCATGCCCAAGG
GCCCCTCGGCCCCCGCATCCGGCGAGGAGCAGCCGCTGGACCTGAGCATCGGCAGCCGGGCCCGTGCCAG
CCAAAACGGCGGCGGGCGGGAGCCCCGCAAGAACCACGTCTATGGGGAACGCAAGCTGGGCGCCGGCGAG
GGGCTGCCCCAGGTGTGCCCGGCGCGGATGCCCCAGCAGCCCCCGCTCCACTACGCCAAGCCCTCGCCCT
TCTTCATGGACCCCATCTACAGCAGGGTAGAAAAGCGGAAGGTCACAGACCCCGTGGGAGCCCTGAAGGA
GAAGTACCTGCGGCCGTCCCCGCTGCTCTTCCACCCCCAGATGTCAGCCATAGAGACCATGACAGAGAAG
CTGGAGAGCTTTGCAGCCATGAAGGCGGACTCGGGCAGCTCCCTGCAGCCCCTCCCCCACCACCCCTTCA
ACTTCCGGTCCCCACCCCCAACGCTCTCCGACCCCATCCTCAGGAAGGGCAAGGAGCGATACACGTGCAG
GTACTGTGGGAAGATCTTCCCCAGATCAGCCAATCTCACCAGACACCTGAGGACGCACACTGGGGAGCAG
CCGTACAGGTGTAAGTACTGCGACCGCTCCTTCAGCATCTCTTCGAACCTCCAGCGGCACGTCCGGAACA
TCCACAACAAGGAGAAGCCTTTCAAGTGCCACCTGTGCAACCGCTGCTTCGGGCAGCAGACCAACCTGGA
CCGGCACCTCAAGAAGCACGAGCACGAGAACGCACCAGTGAGCCAGCACCCCGGGGTCCTCACGAACCAC
CTGGGGACCAGCGCGTCCTCTCCCACCTCAGAGTCGGACAACCACGCACTTTTAGACGAGAAAGAAGACT
CTTATTTCTCGGAAATCAGAAACTTTATTGCCAATAGTGAGATGAACCAAGCATCAACGCGAACAGAGAA
ACGGGCGGACATGCAGATCGTGGACGGCAGTGCCCAGTGTCCAGGCCTAGCCAGTGAGAAGCAGGAGGAC
GTGGAGGAGGAGGACGACGATGACCTGGAGGAGGACGATGAGGACAGCCTGGCCGGGAAGTCGCAGGATG
ACACCGTGTCCCCCGCACCCGAGCCCCAGGCCGCCTACGAGGATGAGGAGGATGAGGAGCCAGCCGCCTC
CCTGGCCGTGGGCTTTGACCACACCCGAAGGTGTGCTGAGGACCACGAAGGCGGTCTGTTAGCTTTGGAG
CCGATGCCGACTTTTGGGAAGGGGCTGGACCTCCGCAGAGCAGCTGAGGAAGCATTTGAAGTTAAAGATG
TGCTTAATTCCACCTTAGATTCTGAGGCTTTAAAACATACACTGTGCAGGCAGGCTAAGAACCAGGGTTC
TCTGGACGCTTGGTTGAAGGTCACTGGAGCCACGTCGGAGTCTGGAGCATTTCACCCCATCAACCACCTC
TAGTAATGAACTAGTCCGTAACTTGAAAGTATTTCGATTTCTTGGCTTTATATATCTTGTGGAAAGGACG
ATAGATATTAAGCAACGGGCTGTTA
