>Addgene plasmid #142192 | TFORF0677 | depositor partial sequence | sequence record 278715 | Barcode
TAGATATTAAGCAACGGGCTGTTA
